>Addgene plasmid #43436 | II-TCGC | depositor partial sequence | sequence record 58701 | II-TCGC sequence 426 bps
CGTCTCGCTTAACCCCAGAGCAGGTCGTGGCCATTGCCTCGAATGGAGGGGGCAAACAGGCGTTGGAAAC
CGTACAACGATTGCTGCCGGTGCTGTGCCAAGCGCACGGACTCACCCCAGAGCAGGTCGTGGCGATCGCA
AGCCACGACGGAGGAAAGCAAGCCTTGGAAACAGTACAGAGGCTGTTGCCTGTGCTGTGCCAAGCGCACG
GCCTCACCCCAGAGCAGGTCGTGGCAATCGCGAGCAATAACGGCGGAAAACAGGCTTTGGAAACGGTGCA
GAGGCTCCTTCCAGTGCTGTGCCAAGCGCACGGATTAACCCCAGAGCAGGTCGTGGCGATCGCAAGCCAC
GACGGAGGAAAGCAAGCCTTGGAAACAGTACAGAGGCTGTTGCCTGTGCTGTGCCAAGCGCACGGGCTCA
GAGACG
