>Addgene plasmid #43436 | II-TCGC | addgene partial sequence | sequence record 60560 | M13-F20 5'-TGTAAAACGACGGCCAGT-3'
CTATAGGGCGAATTGGGCCCTCTAGATGCATGCTCGAGCGGCCGCCAGTGTGATGGATATCTGCAGAATT
CGCCCTTCTTTCCTGTGCCCACGTCTCTGAGCCCGTGCGCTTGGCACAGCACAGGCAACAGCCTCTGTAC
TGTTTCCAAGGCTTGCTTTCCTCCGTCGTGGCTTGCGATCGCCACGACCTGCTCTGGGGTTAATCCGTGC
GCTTGGCACAGCACTGGAAGGAGCCTCTGCACCGTTTCCAAAGCCTGTTTTCCGCCGTTATTGCTCGCGA
TTGCCACGACCTGCTCTGGGGTGAGGCCGTGCGCTTGGCACAGCACAGGCAACAGCCTCTGTACTGTTTC
CAAGGCTTGCTTTCCTCCGTCGTGGCTTGCGATCGCCACGACCTGCTCTGGGGTGAGTCCGTGCGCTTGG
CACAGCACCGGCAGCAATCGTTGTACGGTTTCCAACGCCTGTTTGCCCCCTCCATTCGAGGCAATGGCCA
CGACCTGCTCTGGGGTTAAGCGAGACGCGCTAGGACGGCAAGGGCGAATTCCAGCACACTGGCGGCCGTT
ACTAGTGGATCCGAGCTCGGTACCAAGCTTGATGCATAGCTTGAGTATTCTATAGTGTCACCTAAATAGC
TTGGCGTAATCATGGTCATAGCTGTTTCCTGTGTGAAATTGTTATCCGCTCACAATTCCACACAACATAC
GAGCCGGAAGCATAAAGTGTAAAGCCTGGGGTGCCTAATGAGTGAGCTAACTCACATTAATTGCGTTGCG
CTCACTGCCCGCTTTCCAGTCGGGAAACCTGTCGTGCCAGCTGCATTAATGAATCGGCCAACGCGCGGGG
AGAGGCGGTTTGCGTATTGGGCGCTCTTCCGCTTCCTCGCTCACTGACTCGCTGCGCTCGGTCGTTCGGC
TGCGGCGAGCGGTATCAGCTCACTCAAAGGCGGTAATACGGT
