[The description below was written by a language model from this plasmid's Addgene catalogue record.]
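Description:
II-TCGC is a bacterial cloning plasmid built on the commercial pCRII-TOPO backbone (about 4 kb without insert), into which a 426 bp synthetic insert was introduced by TOPO cloning. It is maintained as a high-copy plasmid in E. coli and can be selected with both ampicillin and kanamycin, since the backbone carries both markers. No feature table accompanies the record, so the exact layout of origins, promoters and marker genes is not documented here. The listed sequencing primers (T7 on the 5′ side and M13 reverse on the 3′ side) indicate that the insert sits within the standard multiple cloning region, flanked by these common priming sites.

The insert is named only "II-TCGC" and described as synthetic; the record does not spell out its composition. The associated publication describes a TALEN genome-editing system for generating human stem cell-based disease models. In that context, the name plausibly denotes a pre-assembled block of TAL effector repeats recognising the four-base sequence TCGC, with "II" marking its position in an ordered assembly series, and the insert size is broadly consistent with four repeat units. This interpretation is an inference from the name and publication rather than a stated fact. The plasmid has no recorded mammalian expression elements and appears to serve purely as a storage and propagation vector for a modular part. That part would be excised or amplified and combined with other library members to build full-length custom TALEN arrays in a separate destination vector.
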