Addgene plasmid #43436: II-TCGC
Depositing lab: Chad Cowan & Kiran Musunuru. Depositing organization: Harvard University. Publication: A TALEN Genome-Editing System for Generating Human Stem Cell-Based Disease Models. Ding Q, Lee YK, Schaefer EA, Peters DT, Veres A, Kim K, Kuperwasser N, Motola DL, Meissner TB, Hendriks WT, Trevisan M, Gupta RM, Moisan A, Banks E, Friesen M, Schinzel RT, Xia F, Tang A, Xia Y, Figueroa E, Wann A, Ahfeldt T, Daheron L, Zhang F, Rubin LL, Peng LF, Chung RT, Musunuru K, Cowan CA. Cell Stem Cell. 2012 Dec 12. pii: S1934-5909(12)00645-5. doi: 10.1016/j.stem.2012.11.011. PubMed 23246482.
Backbone
  Vector backbone: pCRII-TOPO
  Backbone manufacturer: Invitrogen
  Backbone size w/o insert (bp): 3973
  Vector type: Bacterial Cloning
Growth in bacteria
  Bacterial resistance: Ampicillin and Kanamycin, 100 & 50 μg/mL
  Growth temperature: 37°C
  Growth strain: Top10
  Copy number: High Copy
Gene/Insert
  Gene/Insert name: II-TCGC
  Species: Synthetic
  Insert size (bp): 426
  Cloning method: TOPO Cloning
  Sequencing primers: 5′ T7; 3′ M13-rev
Terms and licenses: Academic/Nonprofit Terms; Industry Terms: Not Available to Industry
How to cite: II-TCGC was a gift from Chad Cowan & Kiran Musunuru (Addgene plasmid # 43436 ; http://n2t.net/addgene:43436 ; RRID:Addgene_43436)
